>Addgene plasmid #62777 | mEos4b-NPHP4-N-18 | addgene partial sequence | sequence record 147144 | AllEos-R 5'-GTACCATCTCCGTCGATCAC-3'
TACGGAGTTTGATCCTCATGTCTGGCTTAATCGCACTCACCATGGTGGCGACCGGTGGATCCCGGGCCCG
CGGTACCCCACCACTGCCTCCGCGACTCTGGTAGAGGACCTTCACACAGAATGTCTCCTCATTCTTGTCC
TCGTGGTCATTGATGTAGATCAGGATCTCCTCCTGCCCGGCGCTGCCACTTGGCAGGAACCGCAGGCCGA
TGGTGTAGGTCTCTCCTCCCGCCACCTGGAAGGAGTCCTCCTTGAAGCGCAACAGCTCGGGACGGTCACT
GTGCAGGCGGTAGGTCCTCCGAGAAGGATAGGGGTTGGTGTAGGTGATGCGCTTGTTGGTGCCCTTCTCA
TCCCCTGCTGCCATGGTGATCTCGAAGGCCTTGGAGATGAGTGGCTGGCGGCAGGAGAGGCACACAAGCC
ATGACGCAACCAGCTGATGGTAGTCTATGTCCACTAGGTTGAGATGGACAAAGCGGCTGCCAGCCCTCCT
TGGCCTCACACCCACATGCAGGTCCTGTACCCCATGAGGTGGCAACACAAAGACACCGGCAGGGTCTGTC
TTCAGCTCCTGGGGGTGGGAGGTGAAAGCTCTCACTTTCCTAACGGTCTGTGTCCCCCGAAGGACGAGGG
ACAGACGGGTCAGCTGTCCTGCGACACAGGAAACATCCACGCGCTGCAGGGAGTGGAGGCAGACCTGCCA
CGTCTGCACGGGCACCGCC
