[The description below was written by a language model from this plasmid's Addgene catalogue record.]
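Description:
mEos4b-NPHP4-N-18 is a mammalian expression plasmid built on an N1-type cloning vector, a layout in which the gene of interest is placed upstream of the fluorescent protein so that the tag ends up at the C terminus of the fusion. It is maintained as a high-copy plasmid in standard E. coli cloning strains under kanamycin selection. It also carries a neomycin resistance marker that allows G418 selection of transfected mammalian cells, for instance when deriving stable lines. No feature table accompanies the record, so the specific origin of replication and other backbone elements are not documented here. The use of an SV40 polyA sequencing primer suggests an SV40 polyadenylation signal downstream of the fusion.

The insert is mouse NPHP4 (nephronophthisis 4 homolog), recorded as carrying no mutations and expressed from the strong constitutive CMV promoter. It is fused at its C terminus to mEos4b, a green-to-red photoconvertible fluorescent protein. The listed spectra give excitation and emission of 505/516 nm for the green state and 569/581 nm for the red, photoconverted state. The "18" in the name probably denotes the length of the linker between NPHP4 and the tag, although the record does not say this explicitly, and the cloning method is given as unknown.

The stated purpose is cilium localization: the NPHP4 fusion serves as a fluorescent marker for ciliary structures in transfected mammalian cells. Because mEos4b is photoconvertible, the construct is suited to applications such as tracking a highlighted protein subpopulation or single-molecule localization microscopy, in addition to conventional fluorescence imaging.
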