Addgene plasmid #62777: mEos4b-NPHP4-N-18
Purpose: Localization: Cilium, N1 Cloning Vector, Excitation:505 / 569, Emission:516 / 581
Depositing lab: Michael Davidson & Loren Looger. Depositing organization: Florida State University, Tallahassee.
Backbone
  Vector backbone: N1 Cloning Vector
  Vector type: Mammalian Expression
  Selectable markers: Neomycin (select with G418)
Growth in bacteria
  Bacterial resistance: Kanamycin, 50 μg/mL
  Growth temperature: 37°C
  Growth strain: DH5alpha
  Copy number: High Copy
Gene/Insert
  Gene/Insert name: NPHP4 (alt name: Nephronophthisis4 homolog)
  Species: M. musculus (mouse)
  Mutation: none
  Promoter: CMV
  Tag / fusion protein: mEos4b (C terminal on backbone)
  Cloning method: Unknown
  Sequencing primers: 5′ CMV-F; 3′ SV40pA-R
Terms and licenses: Academic/Nonprofit Terms; Industry Terms
How to cite: mEos4b-NPHP4-N-18 was a gift from Michael Davidson & Loren Looger (Addgene plasmid # 62777 ; http://n2t.net/addgene:62777 ; RRID:Addgene_62777)
